Addgene plasmid #154338: pJW1841
Purpose: Promoter reporter
Depositing lab: Jordan Ward. Depositing organization: University of California, Santa Cruz. Publication: An expanded auxin-inducible degron toolkit for Caenorhabditis elegans. Ashley GE, Duong T, Levenson MT, Martinez MAQ, Johnson LC, Hibshman JD, Saeger HN, Palmisano NJ, Doonan R, Martinez-Mendez R, Davidson BR, Zhang W, Ragle JM, Medwig-Kinney TN, Sirota SS, Goldstein B, Matus DQ, Dickinson DJ, Reiner DJ, Ward JD. Genetics. 2021 Mar 31;217(3). pii: 6104563. doi: 10.1093/genetics/iyab006. PubMed 33677541.
Backbone
  Vector backbone: pDONR221
  Backbone size w/o insert (bp): 2360
  Vector type: Worm Expression
Growth in bacteria
  Bacterial resistance: Kanamycin, 50 μg/mL
  Growth temperature: 37°C
  Growth strain: DH5alpha
  Copy number: High Copy
Gene/Insert
  Gene/Insert name: SV40 NLS::mScarlet_I(dpi)::-tbb-2 3'UTR
  Species: C. elegans (nematode), Synthetic
  Insert size (bp): 1214
  Mutation: Silent mutations to remove piRNA sites
  Cloning method: Gibson Cloning
  Sequencing primers: 5′ M13 Forward (tgtaaaacgacggccagt); 3′ M13 Reverse (caggaaacagctatgaccatg)
Terms and licenses: Academic/Nonprofit Terms; Industry Terms: Not Available to Industry
How to cite: pJW1841 was a gift from Jordan Ward (Addgene plasmid # 154338 ; http://n2t.net/addgene:154338 ; RRID:Addgene_154338)
