[The description below was written by a language model from this plasmid's Addgene catalogue record and pLannotate feature annotations shown in this document.]
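Description:
pJW1841 is a C. elegans promoter-reporter building block carried in the pDONR221 Gateway donor-type backbone. The sequenced plasmid is about 3.6 kb, and it is propagated in E. coli at high copy from a ColE1/pUC-type origin, with selection by kanamycin through the KanR (aminoglycoside phosphotransferase) gene. Backbone remnants typical of this vector family are annotated around the insert. These include the rrnB T1 and T2 terminators, which insulate the cloning region from read-through transcription, a T7 promoter, and short lacI and lacZα fragments that have no evident functional role here.

The roughly 1.2 kb insert, assembled by Gibson cloning, consists of an SV40 nuclear localisation signal fused to the monomeric, rapidly maturing red fluorescent protein mScarlet-I, followed by the 3'UTR/terminator of the C. elegans beta-tubulin gene tbb-2. The SV40 NLS is named in the catalogue entry but is not annotated separately in the feature table. The "dpi" version of the mScarlet-I coding sequence carries silent mutations that remove piRNA recognition sites, a change intended to reduce piRNA-mediated silencing of the transgene in the worm germline. The tbb-2 3'UTR is widely used because it is permissive for expression, including in the germline.

No worm promoter is annotated upstream of the reporter or listed in the record. This fits the stated purpose: a promoter of interest is placed in front of the cassette so that its activity can be read out as red nuclear fluorescence, which makes expressing cells easy to identify. The plasmid was deposited as part of an expanded auxin-inducible degron toolkit for C. elegans.
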