Features (pLannotate 1.2.2; 9 found; start..end, strand, type, name):
    584..676     +  CDS            lacI (fragment): lac repressor; lacI; The lac repressor binds to the lac operator to inhibit transcription in E. coli. This inhibition can be relieved by adding lactose or isopropyl-β-D-thiogalactopyranoside (IPTG).
    731..758     -  terminator     rrnB T2 terminator: transcription terminator T2 from the E. coli rrnB gene
    890..933     +  terminator     rrnB T1 terminator: Escherichia coli rrnB; transcription terminator T1 from the E. coli rrnB gene
    980..1016    -  CDS            lacZα (fragment): LacZα fragment of β-galactosidase; lacZ fragment
   1070..1918    +  CDS            mScarlet-I: mScarlet-I is a basic (constitutively fluorescent) red fluorescent protein published in 2016, derived from synthetic construct. It is reported to be a rapidly-maturing monomer with moderate acid sensitivity.
   1927..2250    +  terminator     tbb-2 terminator: tbb-2; transcription terminator for the C. elegans tubulin beta-2 gene
   2272..2290    -  promoter       T7 promoter: promoter for bacteriophage T7 RNA polymerase
   2424..3233    +  CDS            KanR: aminoglycoside phosphotransferase; aph(3')-Ia; confers resistance to kanamycin in bacteria or G418 (Geneticin®) in eukaryotes
   3380..401     +  rep_origin     ori (across the origin): high-copy-number ColE1/pMB1/pBR322/pUC origin of replication
>Addgene plasmid #154338 | pJW1841 | addgene full sequence | sequence record 308888 | Addgene NGS Result
CTGTAGCACCGCCTACATACCTCGCTCTGCTAATCCTGTTACCAGTGGCTGCTGCCAGTGGCGATAAGTC
GTGTCTTACCGGGTTGGACTCAAGACGATAGTTACCGGATAAGGCGCAGCGGTCGGGCTGAACGGGGGGT
TCGTGCACACAGCCCAGCTTGGAGCGAACGACCTACACCGAACTGAGATACCTACAGCGTGAGCTATGAG
AAAGCGCCACGCTTCCCGAAGGGAGAAAGGCGGACAGGTATCCGGTAAGCGGCAGGGTCGGAACAGGAGA
GCGCACGAGGGAGCTTCCAGGGGGAAACGCCTGGTATCTTTATAGTCCTGTCGGGTTTCGCCACCTCTGA
CTTGAGCGTCGATTTTTGTGATGCTCGTCAGGGGGGCGGAGCCTATGGAAAAACGCCAGCAACGCGGCCT
TTTTACGGTTCCTGGCCTTTTGCTGGCCTTTTGCTCACATGTTCTTTCCTGCGTTATCCCCTGATTCTGT
GGATAACCGTATTACCGCCTTTGAGTGAGCTGATACCGCTCGCCGCAGCCGAACGACCGAGCGCAGCGAG
TCAGTGAGCGAGGAAGCGGAAGAGCGCCCAATACGCAAACCGCCTCTCCCCGCGCGTTGGCCGATTCATT
AATGCAGCTGGCACGACAGGTTTCCCGACTGGAAAGCGGGCAGTGAGCGCAACGCAATTAATACGCGTAC
CGCTAGCCAGGAAGAGTTTGTAGAAACGCAAAAAGGCCATCCGTCAGGATGGCCTTCTGCTTAGTTTGAT
GCCTGGCAGTTTATGGCGGGCGTCCTGCCCGCCACCCTCCGGGCCGTTGCTTCACAACGTTCAAATCCGC
TCCCGGCGGATTTGTCCTACTCAGGAGAGCGTTCACCGACAAACAACAGATAAAACGAAAGGCCCAGTCT
TCCGACTGAGCCTTTCGTTTTATTTGATGCCTGGCAGTTCCCTACTCTCGCGTTAACGCTAGCATGGATG
TTTTCCCAGTCACGACGTTGTAAAACGACGGCCAGTCTTAAGCTCGGGCCCCAAATAATATGCCAAAGAA
GAAGCGTAAGGTCCTGCAGATGGTCTCCAAGGGAGAGGCTGTCATCAAGGAGTTCATGCGTTTCAAGGTC
CACATGGAGGGATCCATGAACGGACACGAGTTCGAGATCGAGGGAGAGGGAGAGGGACGTCCATACGAGG
GAACCCAAACCGCCAAGCTCAAGGTCACCAAGGGAGGTAAGTTTGTGATAATCCAATTTCAATTCGCAAT
GGTCATCGTTTTTTCAGGACCACTCCCATTCTCCTGGGACATCCTCTCCCCACAATTCATGTACGGATCC
CGTGCCTTCATCAAGCACCCAGCCGACATCCCAGACTACTACAAGCAATCCTTCCCAGAGGGATTCAAGT
GGGAGCGTGTGATGAACTTCGAGGTAAGTTTTTACTCCGCTTTTAACAATGGTTGTTTGACATCATTTTT
TCAGGACGGAGGAGCCGTCACCGTCACCCAAGACACCTCCCTCGAGGACGGAACCCTCATCTACAAGGTC
AAGCTCCGTGGAACCAACTTCCCACCAGACGGACCAGTCATGCAAAAGAAGACCATGGGATGGGAGGCCT
CCACCGAGCGTCTCTACCCAGAGGACGGAGTCCTCAAAGGTAAGTTTGATGAAACGGTTTCGTCTTATAT
ACACTAATGGTACTTTTCAGGAGACATCAAGATGGCCCTCCGTCTCAAGGACGGAGGACGTTACCTCGCC
GACTTCAAGACCACCTACAAGGCCAAGAAGCCAGTCCAAATGCCAGGAGCCTACAACGTCGACCGTAAGC
TCGACATCACCTCCCACAACGAGGACTACACCGTCGTCGAGCAATACGAGCGTTCCGAGGGACGTCACTC
CACCGGAGGAATGGACGAGCTCTACAAGTAAGATAAATGCAAAATCCTTTCAAGCATTCCCTTCTTCTCT
ATCACTCTTCTTTCTTTTTGTCAAAAAATTCTCTCGCTAATTTATTTGCTTTTTTAATGTTATTATTTTA
TGACTTTTTATAGTCACTGAAAAGTTTGCATCTGAGTGAAGTGAATGCTATCAAAATGTGATTCTGTCTG
ATGTACTTTCACAATCTCTCTTCAATTCCATTTTGAAGTGCTTTAAACCCGAAAGGTTGAGAAAAATGCG
AGCGCTCAAATATTTGTATTGTGTTCGTTGAGTGACCCAACAAAAAGAGGAAACTTTATTGTGCCGCCAA
GAAAAAAGTCTCAGCCATCCAGCTGATATCCCCTATAGTGAGTCGTATTACATGGTCATAGCTGTTTCCT
GGCAGCTCTGGCCCGTGTCTCAAAATCTCTGATGTTACATTGCACAAGATAAAAATATATCATCATGAAC
AATAAAACTGTCTGCTTACATAAACAGTAATACAAGGGGTGTTATGAGCCATATTCAACGGGAAACGTCG
AGGCCGCGATTAAATTCCAACATGGATGCTGATTTATATGGGTATAAATGGGCTCGCGATAATGTCGGGC
AATCAGGTGCGACAATCTATCGCTTGTATGGGAAGCCCGATGCGCCAGAGTTGTTTCTGAAACATGGCAA
AGGTAGCGTTGCCAATGATGTTACAGATGAGATGGTCAGACTAAACTGGCTGACGGAATTTATGCCTCTT
CCGACCATCAAGCATTTTATCCGTACTCCTGATGATGCATGGTTACTCACCACTGCGATCCCCGGAAAAA
CAGCATTCCAGGTATTAGAAGAATATCCTGATTCAGGTGAAAATATTGTTGATGCGCTGGCAGTGTTCCT
GCGCCGGTTGCATTCGATTCCTGTTTGTAATTGTCCTTTTAACAGCGATCGCGTATTTCGTCTCGCTCAG
GCGCAATCACGAATGAATAACGGTTTGGTTGATGCGAGTGATTTTGATGACGAGCGTAATGGCTGGCCTG
TTGAACAAGTCTGGAAAGAAATGCATAAACTTTTGCCATTCTCACCGGATTCAGTCGTCACTCATGGTGA
TTTCTCACTTGATAACCTTATTTTTGACGAGGGGAAATTAATAGGTTGTATTGATGTTGGACGAGTCGGA
ATCGCAGACCGATACCAGGATCTTGCCATCCTATGGAACTGCCTCGGTGAGTTTTCTCCTTCATTACAGA
AACGGCTTTTTCAAAAATATGGTATTGATAATCCTGATATGAATAAATTGCAGTTTCATTTGATGCTCGA
TGAGTTTTTCTAATCAGAATTGGTTAATTGGTTGTAACACTGGCAGAGCATTACGCTGACTTGACGGGAC
GGCGCAAGCTCATGACCAAAATCCCTTAACGTGAGTTACGCGTCGTTCCACTGAGCGTCAGACCCCGTAG
AAAAGATCAAAGGATCTTCTTGAGATCCTTTTTTTCTGCGCGTAATCTGCTGCTTGCAAACAAAAAAACC
ACCGCTACCAGCGGTGGTTTGTTTGCCGGATCAAGAGCTACCAACTCTTTTTCCGAAGGTAACTGGCTTC
AGCAGAGCGCAGATACCAAATACTGTTCTTCTAGTGTAGCCGTAGTTAGGCCACCACTTCAAGAACT
